>Addgene plasmid #190221 | pPOTv7-blast-mGL | addgene full sequence | sequence record 374793 | Addgene NGS Result
GGGCGAATTGGGCCCGTATAATGCAGACCTGCTGCAAGCTAGGGGCACAGCAAGGTCTTCTGAAATTCAT
GTTTTTTTTTTTTTTACTCTGCATTGCAGTCTCCGCTCTTATTTAGTTTTGCTTTACGTAAGGTCTCGTT
GCTGCCATAAAATAAGCTCTAGTGGAATTCATGCCTTTGTCTCAAGAAGAATCCACCCTCATTGAAAGAG
CAACGGCTACAATCAACAGCATCCCCATCTCTGAAGACTACAGCGTCGCCAGCGCAGCTCTCTCTAGCGA
CGGCCGCATCTTCACTGGTGTCAATGTATATCATTTTACTGGGGGACCTTGTGCAGAACTCGTGGTGCTG
GGCACTGCTGCTGCTGCGGCAGCTGGCAACCTGACTTGTATCGTCGCGATCGGAAATGAGAACAGGGGCA
TCTTGAGCCCCTGCGGACGGTGCCGACAGGTGCTTCTCGACCTGCATCCTGGGATCAAAGCCATAGTGAA
GGACAGTGATGGACAGCCGACGGCAGTTGGGATTCGTGAATTGCTGCCCTCTGGTTATGTGTGGGAGGGC
TAACCATGGTGCCCATTTAGTTGGCCTTTCCCTTGTCTCGTGTCTTTTCCGTGGAAAGGTTCCCGGAGTA
ATCTGATGGCACAGCAGGGAGGTGCGCCTGCAGGTTGGTTAGGAAGGGGGGATGATGTAAAAGAAGAAAA
TGGGGGGATTCGAGCCCCACGCGTTGCTCAAGCTGTGTAGCGCAGGCGTTTCCTTACATATTTCTCTAAC
AGGCACGGAAGCCTAACAAATACACTTGGCTTATTTTTTTGCCCCCTCATGTCTTGTACAAATATTTGCG
ATAGCTTAGCTATCAGCCACATTAATCAAACAAGTATACCAACAAGCCCGAAAACAGAAACTCAACTGCA
ACGGGTACCTATGGGTTCTGGTAGTGGTTCCGGTTCCGGTTCTAAGCTTATGGTATCAAAAGGAGAAGAG
CTTTTCACTGGGGTCGTGCCTATTTTGGTGGAGTTGGATGGGGATGTTAATGGGCATAAGTTCTCCGTGC
GCGGTGAAGGCGAAGGAGACGCTACCAACGGGAAGTTAACGTTGAAATTTATATGTACGACAGGAAAGTT
GCCCGTCCCGTGGCCAACGCTTGTCACTACCCTTGGTTACGGAGTAGCGTGCTTCGCACGTTACCCAGAT
CACATGAAACAGCACGACTTCTTTAAGTCCGCTATGCCCGAAGGGTACGTTCAAGAGAGAACAATCTCAT
TTAAGGACGATGGAACGTACAAGACTAGAGCGGAAGTTAAATTTGAGGGGGATACACTTGTTAATCGTAT
AGTCCTGAAGGGCATCGACTTTAAGGAGGATGGTAACATACTGGGCCACAAACTGGAGTACAACTTTAAT
TCCCACAAAGTCTACATTACTGCGGATAAACAGAAAAACGGGATCAAGGCAAACTTCAAGACGCGCCATA
ACGTCGAGGACGGAGGAGTTCAATTGGCTGACCATTACCAACAGAACACCCCAATTGGTGATGGTCCTGT
ACTATTGCCGGACAATCATTATCTGAGCCATCAAAGTAAACTATCCAAGGACCCCAATGAAAAACGAGAT
CACATGGTACTTAAAGAGCGGGTCACGGCGGCGGGGATTACGCACGATATGGACGAGTTGTATAAGGGAT
CCGGATCAGGATCTGGATCAGGATCGGGTAGTTAAGAGCTCCGCTGCGCTTAAATGTCTTTCATTATAAT
CAATGTATAACCTTTATGTAGTATTTCAATCTATGCCGCTGTGTACGTGCACTGCGGTGCCTATCCTTCG
GCATTAGAGAGTCACTGTTTGTGTAGATCGTAGCTGCATGTCTGACATCTGGTTCATTAGTGCCGTTTTG
AGTCTGCACTGTTGTGCAACTTGATATTCATCACTGCACACCAACCGTGTGTTTCCTCCTTTGGGTGCAC
CCTTTAATCCTTGTCTTCTCCTTTTTTGTCTCTTTCCCCCTCGAAAAGGTGTCAAACTACTGCCGCATAA
ACTACGGTTATCCCAAATTTAAGAGAAAGCAATAAAGCATCAGCTAGCATGCCTTTGTCTCAAGAAGAAT
CCACCCTCATTGAAAGAGCAACGGCTACAATCAACAGCATCCCCATCTCTGAAGACTACAGCGTCGCCAG
CGCAGCTCTCTCTAGCGACGGCCGCATCTTCACTGGTGTCAATGTATATCATTTTACTGGGGGACCTTGT
GCAGAACTCGTGGTGCTGGGCACTGCTGCTGCTGCGGCAGCTGGCAACCTGACTTGTATCGTCGCGATCG
GAAATGAGAACAGGGGCATCTTGAGCCCCTGCGGACGGTGCCGACAGGTGCTTCTCGATCTGCATCCTGG
GATCAAAGCCATAGTGAAGGACAGTGATGGACAGCCGACGGCAGTTGGGATTCGTGAATTGCTGCCCTCT
GGTTATGTGTGGGAGGGCTAACTCGAGTGCCCATTTAGTTGGCTTTTCCCTTGTCTCGTGTCTTTTCCGT
GGAAAGGTTCCCGGAGTAATCTGATGGCACAGCAGGGAGGTGCGCCTGCAGGTTGGTTAGGAAGGGGGGA
TGATGTAAAAGAAGAAAATGGGGGGATTCGAGCCCCGCACAGGTCTCTCAAATTGGATGCATAGCTTGAG
TATTCTATAGTGTCACCTAAATAGCTTGGCGTAATCATGGTCATAGCTGTTTCCTGTGTGAAATTGTTAT
CCGCTCACAATTCCACACAACATACGAGCCGGAAGCATAAAGTGTAAAGCCTGGGGTGCCTAATGAGTGA
GCTAACTCACATTAATTGCGTTGCGCTCACTGCCCGCTTTCCAGTCGGGAAACCTGTCGTGCCAGCTGCA
TTAATGAATCGGCCAACGCGCGGGGAGAGGCGGTTTGCGTATTGGGCGCTCTTCCGCTTCCTCGCTCACT
GACTCGCTGCGCTCGGTCGTTCGGCTGCGGCGAGCGGTATCAGCTCACTCAAAGGCGGTAATACGGTTAT
CCACAGAATCAGGGGATAACGCAGGAAAGAACATGTGAGCAAAAGGCCAGCAAAAGGCCAGGAACCGTAA
AAAGGCCGCGTTGCTGGCGTTTTTCCATAGGCTCCGCCCCCCTGACGAGCATCACAAAAATCGACGCTCA
AGTCAGAGGTGGCGAAACCCGACAGGACTATAAAGATACCAGGCGTTTCCCCCTGGAAGCTCCCTCGTGC
GCTCTCCTGTTCCGACCCTGCCGCTTACCGGATACCTGTCCGCCTTTCTCCCTTCGGGAAGCGTGGCGCT
TTCTCATAGCTCACGCTGTAGGTATCTCAGTTCGGTGTAGGTCGTTCGCTCCAAGCTGGGCTGTGTGCAC
GAACCCCCCGTTCAGCCCGACCGCTGCGCCTTATCCGGTAACTATCGTCTTGAGTCCAACCCGGTAAGAC
ACGACTTATCGCCACTGGCAGCAGCCACTGGTAACAGGATTAGCAGAGCGAGGTATGTAGGCGGTGCTAC
AGAGTTCTTGAAGTGGTGGCCTAACTACGGCTACACTAGAAGAACAGTATTTGGTATCTGCGCTCTGCTG
AAGCCAGTTACCTTCGGAAAAAGAGTTGGTAGCTCTTGATCCGGCAAACAAACCACCGCTGGTAGCGGTG
GTTTTTTTGTTTGCAAGCAGCAGATTACGCGCAGAAAAAAAGGATCTCAAGAAGATCCTTTGATCTTTTC
TACGGGGTCTGACGCTCAGTGGAACGAAAACTCACGTTAAGGGATTTTGGTCATGAGATTATCAAAAAGG
ATCTTCACCTAGATCCTTTTAAATTAAAAATGAAGTTTTAAATCAATCTAAAGTATATATGAGTAAACTT
GGTCTGACAGTTACCAATGCTTAATCAGTGAGGCACCTATCTCAGCGATCTGTCTATTTCGTTCATCCAT
AGTTGCCTGACTCCCCGTCGTGTAGATAATTACGATACGGGAGGGCTTACCATCTGGCCCCAGTGCTGCA
ATGATACCGCGAGACCCACGCTCACCGGCTCCAGATTTATCAGCAATAAACCAGCCAGCCGGAAGGGCCG
AGCGCAGAAGTGGTCCTGCAACTTTATCCGCCTCCATCCAGTCTATTAATTGTTGCCGGGAAGCTAGAGT
AAGTAGTTCGCCAGTTAATAGTTTGCGCAACGTTGTTGCCATTGCTACAGGCATCGTGGTGTCACGCTCG
TCGTTTGGTATGGCTTCATTCAGCTCCGGTTCCCAACGATCAAGGCGAGTTACATGATCCCCCATGTTGT
GCAAAAAAGCGGTTAGCTCCTTCGGTCCTCCGATCGTTGTCAGAAGTAAGTTGGCCGCAGTGTTATCACT
CATGGTTATGGCAGCACTGCATAATTCTCTTACTGTCATGCCATCCGTAAGATGCTTTTCTGTGACTGGT
GAGTACTCAACCAAGTCATTCTGAGAATAGTGTATGCGGCGACCGAGTTGCTCTTGCCCGGCGTCAATAC
GGGATAATACCGCGCCACATAGCAGAACTTTAAAAGTGCTCATCATTGGAAAACGTTCTTCGGGGCGAAA
ACTCTCAAGGATCTTACCGCTGTTGAGATCCAGTTCGATGTAACCCACTCGTGCACCCAACTGATCTTCA
GCATCTTTTACTTTCACCAGCGTTTCTGGGTGAGCAAAAACAGGAAGGCAAAATGCCGCAAAAAAGGGAA
TAAGGGCGACACGGAAATGTTGAATACTCATACTCTTCCTTTTTCAATATTATTGAAGCATTTATCAGGG
TTATTGTCTCATGAGCGGATACATATTTGAATGTATTTAGAAAAATAAACAAATAGGGGTTCCGCGCACA
TTTCCCCGAAAAGTGCCACCTGATGCGGTGTGAAATACCGCACAGATGCGTAAGGAGAAAATACCGCATC
AGGAAATTGTAAGCGTTAATATTTTGTTAAAATTCGCGTTAAATTTTTGTTAAATCAGCTCATTTTTTAA
CCAATAGGCCGAAATCGGCAAAATCCCTTATAAATCAAAAGAATAGACCGAGATAGGGT
[37 nt withheld, positions 5030-5066]
AAAGAACGTGGACTCCAACGTCAAAGG
[49 nt withheld, positions 5094-5142]
T
[91 nt withheld, positions 5144-5234]
G
[98 nt withheld, positions 5236-5333]
ACTTAATGCGCCGCTACAGGGCGCGTCCATTCGCCATTCAGGCTGCGCAACTGTTGGGAAGGGCGATCGG
TGCGGGCCTCTTCGCTATTACGCCAGCTGGCGAAAGGGGGATGTGCTGCAAGGCGATTAAGTTGGGTAAC
GCCAGGGTTTTCCCAGTCACGACGTTGTAAAACGACGGCCAGTGAATTGTAATACGACTCACTATA
Features (pLannotate 1.2.2; 15 found; start..end, strand, type, name):
    171..560     +  CDS            bsd: BSD_ASPTE - Experimental evidence at protein level: Swiss-Prot protein existence level 1. Catalyzes the deamination of the cytosine moiety of the antibiotics blasticidin S, cytomycin and acetylblasticidin S. From Aspergillus terreus.
    960..1676    +  CDS            mClover1.5: mClover1.5 is a fluorescent protein published in 2016, derived from Aequorea victoria. It is reported to be a monomer.
   2079..2468    +  CDS            bsd: BSD_ASPTE - Experimental evidence at protein level: Swiss-Prot protein existence level 1. Catalyzes the deamination of the cytosine moiety of the antibiotics blasticidin S, cytomycin and acetylblasticidin S. From Aspergillus terreus.
   2664..2682    -  promoter       SP6 promoter: promoter for bacteriophage SP6 RNA polymerase
   2724..2740    -  protein_bind   lac operator: The lac repressor binds to the lac operator to inhibit transcription in E. coli. This inhibition can be relieved by adding lactose or isopropyl-β-D-thiogalactopyranoside (IPTG). lac repressor encoded by lacI
   2748..2778    -  promoter       lac promoter: promoter for the E. coli lac operon
   2793..2814    -  protein_bind   CAP binding site: CAP binding activates transcription in the presence of cAMP. E. coli catabolite activator protein
   2827..2919    -  CDS            lacI (fragment): lac repressor; lacI; The lac repressor binds to the lac operator to inhibit transcription in E. coli. This inhibition can be relieved by adding lactose or isopropyl-β-D-thiogalactopyranoside (IPTG).
   3102..3690    -  rep_origin     ori: high-copy-number ColE1/pMB1/pBR322/pUC origin of replication
   3861..4721    -  CDS            AmpR: β-lactamase; bla; confers resistance to ampicillin, carbenicillin, and related antibiotics
   4722..4826    -  promoter       AmpR promoter: bla
   4853..4903    +  misc_feature   bom (fragment): basis of mobility region from pBR322
   4904..5359    -  rep_origin     f1 ori (sequence partly withheld): f1 bacteriophage origin of replication; arrow indicates direction of (+) strand synthesis
   5363..5520    -  CDS            lacZα (fragment): LacZα fragment of β-galactosidase; lacZ fragment
   5523..2       +  promoter       T7 promoter (across the origin): promoter for bacteriophage T7 RNA polymerase
