[The description below was written by a language model from this plasmid's Addgene catalogue record and pLannotate feature annotations shown in this document.]
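Description:
pPOTv7-blast-mGL is a template plasmid from the pPOT ("PCR only tagging") series, used to tag genes at their endogenous loci in Trypanosoma brucei. It is not designed to be maintained or expressed as an episome in the parasite. In the pPOT approach, the tagging cassette is amplified by PCR with long primers that add homology to the target gene, and the product is transfected so that it integrates by homologous recombination. In E. coli the plasmid is maintained through a high-copy ColE1/pUC-type origin and selected with ampicillin via the β-lactamase gene. The backbone also carries an f1 origin, remnants of a lac promoter/operator and lacZα cloning region, and flanking T7 and SP6 promoters, all typical of a general cloning vector.

The payload is the green fluorescent protein mGreenLantern, cloned between HindIII and BamHI sites that are both retained. The automated annotation labels this roughly 0.7 kb open reading frame as mClover1.5, a related Aequorea-derived protein, which probably reflects sequence similarity rather than a different insert. Blasticidin S deaminase coding sequences are annotated on both sides of the fluorescent protein. This arrangement fits a design in which a single template can yield either an N-terminal or a C-terminal tagging amplicon, each containing the tag and a blasticidin resistance marker for selecting parasites. The record lists the promoter as "read through", meaning that expression depends on transcription from the tagged locus and not on a dedicated promoter. The intergenic and linker sequences between these elements are not annotated. The construct is used for protein localisation and functional studies in trypanosomatids.
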