Addgene plasmid #190221: pPOTv7-blast-mGL
Purpose: Trypanosoma brucei PCR only tagging (pPOT) vector for endogenous gene tagging
Depositing lab: Samuel Dean. Depositing organization: University of Warwick. Publication: A comprehensive toolkit for protein localization and functional analysis in trypanosomatids. Paterou A, Saez Conde J, Tyc J, Sunter JD, Vaughan S, Gull K, Dean S. Open Biol. 2025 Apr;15(4):240361. doi: 10.1098/rsob.240361. Epub 2025 Apr 2. PubMed 40169015.
Backbone
  Vector backbone: pPOT
  Vector type: Unspecified
Growth in bacteria
  Bacterial resistance: Ampicillin, 100 μg/mL
  Growth temperature: 37°C
  Growth strain: NEB Stable
  Copy number: High Copy
Gene/Insert
  Gene/Insert name: mGreenLantern
  Species: Synthetic
  Promoter: read through
  Cloning method: Restriction Enzyme; 5′ cloning site HindIII (not destroyed); 3′ cloning site BamHI (not destroyed)
  Sequencing primers: 5′ cTATGGGTTCTGGTAGTG; 3′ cTTAACTACCCGATCCTG
Terms and licenses: Academic/Nonprofit Terms; Industry Terms: Not Available to Industry
Depositor comments: Please visit https://doi.org/10.1101/2023.04.21.537815 for bioRxiv preprint.
How to cite: pPOTv7-blast-mGL was a gift from Samuel Dean (Addgene plasmid # 190221 ; http://n2t.net/addgene:190221 ; RRID:Addgene_190221)
